>Addgene plasmid #168861 | pEntry_SARS-CoV-1-nsp12 | addgene full sequence | sequence record 343659 | Addgene NGS Result
CAAATAATGATTTTATTTTGACTGATAGTGACCTGTTCGTTGCAACAAATTGATGAGCAATGCTTTTTTA
TAATGCCAACTTTGTACAAAAAAGCAGAAGGGCCGTCAAGGCCAGGATCCATGGGATCCTCTGCGGATGC
ATCAACGTTTTTAAACCGGGTTTGCGGTGTAAGTGCAGCCCGTCTTACACCGTGCGGCACAGGCACTAGT
ACTGATGTCGTCTACAGGGCTTTTGATATTTACAACGAAAAAGTTGCTGGTTTTGCAAAGTTCCTAAAAA
CTAATTGCTGTCGCTTCCAGGAGAAGGATGAGGAAGGCAATTTATTAGACTCTTACTTTGTAGTTAAGAG
GCATACTATGTCTAACTACCAACATGAAGAGACTATTTATAACTTGGTTAAAGATTGTCCAGCGGTTGCT
GTCCATGACTTTTTCAAGTTTAGAGTAGATGGTGACATGGTACCACATATATCACGTCAGCGTCTAACTA
AATACACAATGGCTGATTTAGTCTATGCTCTACGTCATTTTGATGAGGGTAATTGTGATACATTAAAAGA
AATACTCGTCACATACAATTGCTGTGATGATGATTATTTCAATAAGAAGGATTGGTATGACTTCGTAGAG
AATCCTGACATCTTACGCGTATATGCTAACTTAGGTGAGCGTGTACGCCAATCATTATTAAAGACTGTAC
AATTCTGCGATGCTATGCGTGATGCAGGCATTGTAGGCGTACTGACATTAGATAATCAGGATCTTAATGG
GAACTGGTACGATTTCGGTGATTTCGTACAAGTAGCACCAGGCTGCGGAGTTCCTATTGTGGATTCATAT
TACTCATTGCTGATGCCCATCCTCACTTTGACTAGGGCATTGGCTGCTGAGTCCCATATGGATGCTGATC
TCGCAAAACCACTTATTAAGTGGGATTTGCTGAAATATGATTTTACGGAAGAGAGACTTTGTCTCTTCGA
CCGTTATTTTAAATATTGGGACCAGACATACCATCCCAATTGTATTAACTGTTTGGATGATAGGTGTATC
CTTCATTGTGCAAACTTTAATGTGTTATTTTCTACTGTGTTTCCACCTACAAGTTTTGGACCACTAGTAA
GAAAAATATTTGTAGATGGTGTTCCTTTTGTTGTTTCAACTGGATACCATTTTCGTGAGTTAGGAGTCGT
ACATAATCAGGATGTAAACTTACATAGCTCGCGTCTCAGTTTCAAGGAACTTTTAGTGTATGCTGCTGAT
CCAGCTATGCATGCAGCTTCTGGCAATTTATTGCTAGATAAACGCACTACATGCTTTTCAGTAGCTGCAC
TAACAAACAATGTTGCTTTTCAAACTGTCAAACCCGGTAATTTTAATAAAGACTTTTATGACTTTGCTGT
GTCTAAAGGTTTCTTTAAGGAAGGAAGTTCTGTTGAACTAAAACACTTCTTCTTTGCTCAGGATGGCAAC
GCTGCTATCAGTGATTATGACTATTATCGTTATAATCTGCCAACAATGTGTGATATCAGACAACTCCTAT
TCGTAGTTGAAGTTGTTGATAAATACTTTGATTGTTACGATGGTGGCTGTATTAATGCCAACCAAGTAAT
CGTTAACAATCTGGATAAATCAGCTGGTTTCCCATTTAATAAATGGGGTAAGGCTAGACTTTATTATGAC
TCAATGAGTTATGAGGATCAAGATGCACTTTTCGCGTATACTAAGCGTAATGTCATCCCTACTATAACTC
AAATGAATCTTAAGTATGCCATTAGTGCAAAGAATAGAGCTCGCACCGTAGCTGGTGTCTCTATCTGTAG
TACTATGACAAATAGACAGTTTCATCAGAAATTATTGAAGTCAATAGCCGCCACTAGAGGAGCTACTGTG
GTAATTGGAACAAGCAAGTTTTACGGTGGCTGGCATAATATGTTAAAAACTGTTTACAGTGATGTAGAAA
CTCCACACCTTATGGGTTGGGATTATCCAAAATGTGACAGAGCCATGCCTAACATGCTTAGGATAATGGC
CTCTCTTGTTCTTGCTCGCAAACATAACACTTGCTGTAACTTATCACACCGTTTCTACAGGTTAGCTAAC
GAGTGTGCGCAAGTATTAAGTGAGATGGTCATGTGTGGCGGCTCACTATATGTTAAACCAGGTGGAACAT
CATCCGGTGATGCTACAACTGCTTATGCTAATAGTGTCTTTAACATTTGTCAAGCTGTTACAGCCAATGT
AAATGCACTTCTTTCAACTGATGGTAATAAGATAGCTGACAAGTATGTCCGCAATCTACAACACAGGCTC
TATGAGTGTCTCTATAGAAATAGGGATGTTGATCATGAATTCGTGGATGAGTTTTACGCTTACCTGCGTA
AACATTTCTCCATGATGATTCTTTCTGATGATGCCGTTGTGTGCTATAACAGTAACTATGCGGCTCAAGG
TTTAGTAGCTAGCATTAAGAACTTTAAGGCAGTTCTTTATTATCAAAATAATGTGTTCATGTCTGAGGCA
AAATGTTGGACTGAGACTGACCTTACTAAAGGACCTCACGAATTTTGCTCACAGCATACAATGCTAGTTA
AACAAGGAGATGATTACGTGTACCTGCCTTACCCAGATCCATCAAGAATATTAGGCGCAGGCTGTTTTGT
CGATGATATTGTCAAAACAGATGGTACACTTATGATTGAAAGGTTCGTGTCACTGGCTATTGATGCTTAC
CCACTTACAAAACATCCTAATCAGGAGTATGCTGATGTCTTTCACTTGTATTTACAATACATTAGAAAGT
TACATGATGAGCTTACTGGCCACATGTTGGACATGTATTCCGTAATGCTAACTAATGATAACACCTCACG
GTACTGGGAACCTGAGTTTTATGAGGCTATGTACACACCACATACAGTCTTGCAGCTTAATTAAGACGCG
ATCGCGGCCTCATGGGCCCAGCTTTCTTGTACAAAGTTGGCATTATAAAAAATAATTGCTCATCAATTTG
TTGCAACGAACAGGTCACTATCAGTCAAAATAAAATCATTATTTGCCATCCAGCTGATATCCCCTATAGT
GAGTCGTATTACATGGTCATAGCTGTTTCCTGGCAGCTCTGGCCCGTGTCTCAAAATCTCTGATGTTACA
TTGCACAAGATAAAAATATATCATCATGCCTCCTCTAGACCAGCCAGGACAGAAATGCCTCGACTTCGCT
GCTACCCAAGGTTGCCGGGTGACGCACACCGTGGAAACGGATGAAGGCACGAACCCAGTGGACATAAGCC
TGTTCGGTTCGTAAGCTGTAATGCAAGTAGCGTATGCGCTCACGCAACTGGTCCAGAACCTTGACCGAAC
GCAGCGGTGGTAACGGCGCAGTGGCGGTTTTCATGGCTTGTTATGACTGTTTTTTTGGGGTACAGTCTAT
GCCTCGGGCATCCAAGCAGCAAGCGCGTTACGCCGTGGGTCGATGTTTGATGTTATGGAGCAGCAACGAT
GTTACGCAGCAGGGCAGTCGCCCTAAAACAAAGTTAAACATTATGAGGGAAGCGGTGATCGCCGAAGTAT
CGACTCAACTATCAGAGGTAGTTGGCGTCATCGAGCGCCATCTCGAACCGACGTTGCTGGCCGTACATTT
GTACGGCTCCGCAGTGGATGGCGGCCTGAAGCCACACAGTGATATTGATTTGCTGGTTACGGTGACCGTA
AGGCTTGATGAAACAACGCGGCGAGCTTTGATCAACGACCTTTTGGAAACTTCGGCTTCCCCTGGAGAGA
GCGAGATTCTCCGCGCTGTAGAAGTCACCATTGTTGTGCACGACGACATCATTCCGTGGCGTTATCCAGC
TAAGCGCGAACTGCAATTTGGAGAATGGCAGCGCAATGACATTCTTGCAGGTATCTTCGAGCCAGCCACG
ATCGACATTGATCTGGCTATCTTGCTGACAAAAGCAAGAGAACATAGCGTTGCCTTGGTAGGTCCAGCGG
CGGAGGAACTCTTTGATCCGGTTCCTGAACAGGATCTATTTGAGGCGCTAAATGAAACCTTAACGCTATG
GAACTCGCCGCCCGACTGGGCTGGCGATGAGCGAAATGTAGTGCTTACGTTGTCCCGCATTTGGTACAGC
GCAGTAACCGGCAAAATCGCGCCGAAGGATGTCGCTGCCGACTGGGCAATGGAGCGCCTGCCGGCCCAGT
ATCAGCCCGTCATACTTGAAGCTAGACAGGCTTATCTTGGACAAGAAGAAGATCGCTTGGCCTCGCGCGC
AGATCAGTTGGAAGAATTTGTCCACTACGTGAAAGGCGAGATCACCAAGGTAGTCGGCAAATAACCCTCG
AGCCACCCATGACCAAAATCCCTTAACGTGAGTTACGCGTCGTTCCACTGAGCGTCAGACCCCGTAGAAA
AGATCAAAGGATCTTCTTGAGATCCTTTTTTTCTGCGCGTAATCTGCTGCTTGCAAACAAAAAAACCACC
GCTACCAGCGGTGGTTTGTTTGCCGGATCAAGAGCTACCAACTCTTTTTCCGAAGGTAACTGGCTTCAGC
AGAGCGCAGATACCAAATACTGTTCTTCTAGTGTAGCCGTAGTTAGGCCACCACTTCAAGAACTCTGTAG
CACCGCCTACATACCTCGCTCTGCTAATCCTGTTACCAGTGGCTGCTGCCAGTGGCGATAAGTCGTGTCT
TACCGGGTTGGACTCAAGACGATAGTTACCGGATAAGGCGCAGCGGTCGGGCTGAACGGGGGGTTCGTGC
ACACAGCCCAGCTTGGAGCGAACGACCTACACCGAACTGAGATACCTACAGCGTGAGCTATGAGAAAGCG
CCACGCTTCCCGAAGGGAGAAAGGCGGACAGGTATCCGGTAAGCGGCAGGGTCGGAACAGGAGAGCGCAC
GAGGGAGCTTCCAGGGGGAAACGCCTGGTATCTTTATAGTCCTGTCGGGTTTCGCCACCTCTGACTTGAG
CGTCGATTTTTGTGATGCTCGTCAGGGGGGCGGAGCCTATGGAAAAACGCCAGCAACGCGGCCTTTTTAC
GGTTCCTGGCCTTTTGCTGGCCTTTTGCTCACATGTTCTTTCCTGCGTTATCCCCTGATTCTGTGGATAA
CCGTATTACCGCCTTTGAGTGAGCTGATACCGCTCGCCGCAGCCGAACGACCGAGCGCAGCGAGTCAGTG
AGCGAGGAAGCGGAAGAGCGCCCAATACGCAAACCGCCTCTCCCCGCGCGTTGGCCGATTCATTAATGCA
GCTGGCACGACAGGTTTCCCGACTGGAAAGCGGGCAGTGAGCGCAACGCAATTAATACGCGTACCGCTAG
CCAGGAAGAGTTTGTAGAAACGCAAAAAGGCCATCCGTCAGGATGGCCTTCTGCTTAGTTTGATGCCTGG
CAGTTTATGGCGGGCGTCCTGCCCGCCACCCTCCGGGCCGTTGCTTCACAACGTTCAAATCCGCTCCCGG
CGGATTTGTCCTACTCAGGAGAGCGTTCACCGACAAACAACAGATAAAACGAAAGGCCCAGTCTTCCGAC
TGAGCCTTTCGTTTTATTTGATGCCTGGCAGTTCCCTACTCTCGCGTTAACGCTAGCATGGATGTTTTCC
CAGTCACGACGTTGTAAAACGACGGCCAGTCTTAAGCTCGGGCCC
Features (pLannotate 1.2.2; 12 found; start..end, strand, type, name):
      1..97      +  protein_bind   attL1: mutant version of attL; recombination site for the Gateway® LR reaction LR Clonase™
    130..2925    +  CDS            rep (fragment): R1AB_SARS - Experimental evidence at protein level: Swiss-Prot protein existence level 1. [2'-O-methyltransferase]: Methyltransferase that mediates mRNA cap 2'-O-ribose methylation to the 5'-cap structure of viral mRNAs. N7-methyl guanosine cap is a prerequisite for binding of nsp16. Therefore plays an essential role in viral mRNAs cap methylation which is essential to evade immune system. From Severe acute respiratory syndrome coronavirus (SARS-CoV).
   2957..3055    -  protein_bind   attL2: mutant version of attL; recombination site for the Gateway® LR reaction LR Clonase™
   3073..3091    -  promoter       T7 promoter: promoter for bacteriophage T7 RNA polymerase
   3281..3304    +  promoter       Pc promoter (fragment): intI1 (promoter lies within the coding sequence); class 1 integron promoter
   3480..3536    +  CDS            GmR (fragment): gentamycin acetyltransferase; aacC1; confers resistance to gentamycin
   3543..4334    +  CDS            SmR: aminoglycoside adenylyltransferase (Murphy, 1985); aadA; confers resistance to spectinomycin and streptomycin
   4427..5015    +  rep_origin     ori: high-copy-number ColE1/pMB1/pBR322/pUC origin of replication
   5198..5290    +  CDS            lacI (fragment): lac repressor; lacI; The lac repressor binds to the lac operator to inhibit transcription in E. coli. This inhibition can be relieved by adding lactose or isopropyl-β-D-thiogalactopyranoside (IPTG).
   5345..5372    -  terminator     rrnB T2 terminator: transcription terminator T2 from the E. coli rrnB gene
   5504..5547    +  terminator     rrnB T1 terminator: Escherichia coli rrnB; transcription terminator T1 from the E. coli rrnB gene
   5594..5630    -  CDS            lacZα (fragment): LacZα fragment of β-galactosidase; lacZ fragment
