[The description below was written by a language model from this plasmid's Addgene catalogue record and pLannotate feature annotations shown in this document.]
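Description:
pEntry_SARS-CoV-1-nsp12 is a Gateway-compatible Entry clone built on the pENTR223.1 backbone (SfiI-adapted version) and carrying the coding sequence for nsp12 of SARS-CoV-1. It is a bacterial cloning plasmid rather than an expression vector. It replicates in E. coli from a high-copy ColE1/pUC-type origin and is selected with spectinomycin through the aadA (SmR) aminoglycoside adenylyltransferase gene, which lies downstream of a class 1 integron Pc promoter fragment. Short remnants of GmR, lacI and lacZα are annotated in the backbone but are only fragments. The rrnB T1 and T2 terminators sit upstream of the attL1 site, where they help insulate the cloning region from read-through transcription.

The roughly 2.8 kb insert, a synthesized fragment cloned via SfiI sites, is annotated as a portion of the SARS-CoV replicase polyprotein 1ab, consistent with nsp12 being one of its cleavage products. The automated annotation text describes the 2'-O-methyltransferase activity of the polyprotein entry as a whole, not of this segment. Depositor notes indicate a 5' linker that supplies BamHI sites and an ATG start codon, which a polyprotein-derived protein otherwise lacks, and a 3' linker with PacI, a TAA stop codon and an AsiSI site. The ORF is flanked by attL1 and attL2, so an LR Clonase reaction can transfer it directionally into any attR-containing destination vector. A T7 promoter lies just outside attL2, pointing back toward the insert. The plasmid belongs to a collection of human coronavirus protein-coding Entry clones intended as a flexible starting point for generating expression constructs for downstream assays; the record does not specify particular applications.
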