Addgene plasmid #168861: pEntry_SARS-CoV-1-nsp12
Purpose: Gateway-compatible Entry vector
Depositing lab: Pascal Falter-Braun. Depositing organization: Helmholtz Munich. Publication: A resource of human coronavirus protein-coding sequences in a flexible, multipurpose Gateway Entry clone collection. Weller B, Lin CW, Pogoutse O, Sauer M, Marin-de la Rosa N, Strobel A, Young V, Knapp JJ, Rayhan A, Falter C, Kim DK, Roth FP, Falter-Braun P. G3 (Bethesda). 2023 Jul 5;13(7):jkad105. doi: 10.1093/g3journal/jkad105. PubMed 37267226.
Backbone
  Vector backbone: pENTR223.1*SfiI
  Backbone size w/o insert (bp): 2800
  Vector type: Gateway-compatible Entry vector
Growth in bacteria
  Bacterial resistance: Spectinomycin, 50 μg/mL
  Growth temperature: 37°C
  Growth strain: DH5alpha
  Copy number: High Copy
Gene/Insert
  Gene/Insert name: SARS-CoV-1-nsp12 (alt name: nsp12)
  Species: Other
  Insert size (bp): 2796
  Entrez Gene: ORF1ab (a.k.a. sarsp1)
  Cloning method: Restriction Enzyme; 5′ cloning site SfiI (unknown if destroyed); 3′ cloning site SfiI (unknown if destroyed)
  Sequencing primers: 5′ M13 uni (-21); 3′ M13 rev (-29)
Resource information
  A portion of this plasmid was derived from a plasmid made by: Synthesized by Twist Bioscience
Terms and licenses: Academic/Nonprofit Terms; Industry Terms: Not Available to Industry
Depositor comments: 5'-linker: SfiI-BamHI-ATG-BamHI (GGCCGTCAaggccaggatccatgggatcc), 3'-linker: PacI-TAA-AsiSI-SfiI (cttaatTAAgacgcgatcgcggcctcatGGGCC).
How to cite: pEntry_SARS-CoV-1-nsp12 was a gift from Pascal Falter-Braun (Addgene plasmid # 168861 ; http://n2t.net/addgene:168861 ; RRID:Addgene_168861)
